>Addgene plasmid #237849 | OCLN-P2 | addgene full sequence | sequence record 471695 | Addgene NGS Result
TTGAAATCCTTTTTTTCTGCGCGTAATCTGCTGCTTGCAAACAAAAAAACCACCGCTACCAGCGGTGGTT
TGTTTGCCGGATCAAGAGCTACCAACTCTTTTTCCGAAGGTAACTGGCTTCAGCAGAGCGCAGATACCAA
ATACTGTCCTTCTAGTGTAGCCGTAGTTAGGCCACCACTTCAAGAACTCTGTAGCACCGCCTACATACCT
CGCTCTGCTAATCCTGTTACCAGTGGCTGCTGCCAGTGGCGATAAGTCGTGTCTTACCGGGTTGGACTCA
AGACGATAGTTACCGGATAAGGCGCAGCGGTCGGGCTGAACGGGGGGTTCGTGCACACAGCCCAGCTTGG
AGCGAACGACCTACACCGAACTGAGATACCTACAGCGTGAGCTATGAGAAAGCGCCACGCTTCCCGAAGG
GAGAAAGGCGGACAGGTATCCGGTAAGCGGCAGGGTCGGAACAGGAGAGCGCACGAGGGAGCTTCCAGGG
GGAAACGCCTGGTATCTTTATAGTCCTGTCGGGTTTCGCCACCTCTGACTTGAGCGTCGATTTTTGTGAT
GCTCGTCAGGGGGGCGGAGCCTATGGAAAAACGCCAGCAACGCGGCCTTTTTACGGTTCCTGGCCTTTTG
CTGGCCTTTTGCTCACATGTTCTTTCCTGCGTTATCCCCTGATTCTGTGGATAACCGTATTACCGCCTTT
GAGTGAGCTGATACCGGTTGGGCGTCGCTTGGTCGGTCATTTCGAATTACCAATGCTTAATCAGTGAGGC
ACCTATCTCAGCGATCTGTCTATTTCGTTCATCCATAGTTGCCTGACTCCCCGTCGTGTAGATAACTACG
ATACGGGAGGGCTTACCATCTGGCCCCAGTGCTGCAATGATACCGCGAGACCCACGCTCACCGGCTCCAG
ATTTATCAGCAATAAACCAGCCAGCCGGAAGGGCCGAGCGCAGAAGTGGTCCTGCAACTTTATCCGCCTC
CATCCAGTCTATTAATTGTTGCCGGGAAGCTAGAGTAAGTAGTTCGCCAGTTAATAGTTTGCGCAACGTT
GTTGCCATTGCTACAGGCATCGTGGTGTCACGCTCGTCGTTTGGTATGGCTTCATTCAGCTCCGGTTCCC
AACGATCAAGGCGAGTTACATGATCCCCCATGTTGTGCAAAAAAGCGGTTAGCTCCTTCGGTCCTCCGAT
AGTTGTCAGAAGTAAGTTGGCCGCAGTGTTATCACTCATGGTTATGGCAGCACTGCATAATTCTCTTACT
GTCATGCCATCCGTAAGATGCTTTTCTGTGACTGGTGAGTACTCAACCAAGTCATTCTGAGAATAGTGTA
TGCGGCGACCGAGTTGCTCTTGCCCGGCGTCAATACGGGATAATACCGCGCCACATAGCAGAACTTTGAA
AGTGCTCATCATTGGAAAACGTTCTTCGGGGCGAAAACTCTCAAGGATCTTACCGCTGTTGAGATCCAGT
TCGATGTAACCCACTCGTGCACCCAACTGATCTTCAGCATCTTTTACTTTCACCAGCGTTTCTGGGTGAG
CAAAAACAGGAAGGCAAAATGCCGCAAAAAAGGGAATAAGGGCGACACGGAAATGTTGAATACTCATACT
CTTCCTTTTTCAATATTATTGAAGCATTTATCAGGGTTATTGTCTCATGAGCGGATACATATTTGAATGT
ATTTAGAAAAATAAACAAATAGGGGTTCCGCGCACATTTCCCCGAAAAGTGCCACCTGACGTCTAAGAAA
CCATTACGTAGAAAGCCAGTCCGCAGAAACGGTGCTGACCCCGGATGAATGTCAGCTACTGGGCTATCTG
GACAAGGGAAAACGCAAGCGCAAAGAGGATCCTTATCGCTATCGATTCACACAAAAAACCAACACACAGA
TGTAATGAAAATAAAGATATTTTATTGCGGCCATCGTGATGGCAGGTTGGGCGTCGCTTGGTCGGTCATT
TCGAACCCCAGAGTCCCGCTCAGAAGAACTCGTCAAGAAGGCGATAGAAGGCGATGCGCTGCGAATCGGG
AGCGGCGATACCGTAAAGCACGAGGAAGCGGTCAGCCCATTCGCCGCCAAGCTCTTCAGCAATATCACGG
GTAGCCAACGCTATGTCCTGATAGCGGTCCGCCACACCCAGCCGGCCACAGTCGATGAATCCAGAAAAGC
GGCCATTTTCCACCATGATATTCGGCAAGCAGGCATCGCCATGGGTCACGACGAGATCCTCGCCGTCGGG
CATGCGCGCCTTGAGCCTGGCGAACAGTTCGGCTGGCGCGAGCCCCTGATGCTCTTCGTCCAGATCATCC
TGATCGACAAGACCGGCTTCCATCCGAGTACGTGCTCGCTCGATGCGATGTTTCGCTTGGTGGTCGAATG
GGCAGGTAGCCGGATCAAGCGTATGCAGCCGCCGCATTGCATCAGCCATGATGGATACTTTCTCGGCAGG
AGCAAGGTGAGATGACAGGAGATCCTGCCCCGGCACTTCGCCCAATAGCAGCCAGTCCCTTCCCGCTTCA
GTGACAACGTCGAGCACAGCTGCGCAAGGAACGCCCGTCGTGGCCAGCCACGATAGCCGCGCTGCCTCGT
CCTGCAGTTCATTCAGGGCACCGGACAGGTCGGTCTTGACAAAAAGAACCGGGCGCCCCTGCGCTGACAG
CCGGAACACGGCGGCATCAGAGCAGCCGATTGTCTGTTGTGCCCAGTCATAGCCGAATAGCCTCTCCACC
CAAGCGGCCGGAGAACCTGCGTGCAATCCATCTTGTTCAATCCCTCCGGAGCCTCCGCCACCTGATCCGC
CACCTCCGCTCCCACCACCGGTCTGCTCGTTCTTCAGCACGCGCTCCACGAAGCTCTTGATGTACTTACC
CATTTCATCTGGAGCGTCCTCCTGGCTGAAGTGGAGGCCCTTCACCTTCACGAACTCGGTGTTAGGGAAC
TTCTTAGCTCCCTCGACAATAGCGTTGGAAAAGAACCCAGGGTCGGACTCGATGAACATCTTAGGCAGAT
CGTCGCTGGCCCGAAGGTAGGCGTTGTAGTTGCGGACAATCTGGACGACGTCGGGCTTGCCTCCCTTAAC
GAGAGGGATCTCGCGAGGCCAGGAGAGGGTAGGCCGTCTAACCTCGCCCTTCTCCTTGAATGGCTCCAGG
TAGGCAGCGAACTCCTCAGGCTCCAGTTTCCGCATGATCTTGCTTGGGAGCATGGTCTCGACGAAGAAGT
TATTCTCAAGCACCATTTTCTCGCCCTCTTCGCTCTTGATCAGGGCGATATCCTCCTCGATGTCAGGCCA
CTCGTCCCAGGACTCGATCACGTCCACGACACTCTCAGCATGGACGATGGCCTTGATCTTGTCTTGGTGC
TCGTAGGAGTAGTGAAAGGCCAGACAAGCCCCCCAGTCGTGGCCCACAAAGATGATTTTCTTTGGAAGGT
TCAGCAGCTCGAACCAAGCGGTGAGGTACTTGTAGTGATCCAGGAGGCGATATGAGCCATTCCCGCTCTT
GCCGGACTTACCCATTCCGATCAGATCAGGGATGATGCATCTAGCCACGGGCTCGATGTGAGGCACGACG
TGCCTCCACAGGTAGCTGGAGGCAGCGTTACCATGCAGAAAAATCACGGCGTTCTCGGCGTGCTTCTCGG
AATCATAGTAGTTGATGAAGGAGTCCAGCACGTTCATTTGCTTGCAGCGAGCCCACCACTGAGGCCCAGT
GATCATGCGTTTGCGTTGCTCGGGGTCGTACACCTTGGAAGCCATGGTGGCTCCAGCCTTTGGTTCGAGA
CTGTTGTGTCAGAAGAATCAAGCTTTTTGCAAAAGCCTAGGCCTCCAAAAAAGCCTCCTCACTACTTCTG
GAATAGCTCAGAGGCCGAGGCGGCCTCGGCCTCTGCATAAATAAAAAAAATTAGTCAGCCATGGGGCGGA
GAATGGGCGGAACTGGGCGGAGTTAGGGGCGGGATGGGCGGAGTTAGGGGCGGGACTATGGTTGCTGACT
AATTGAGATGCATGCTTTGCATACTTCTGCCTGCTGGGGAGCCTGGGGACTTTCCACACCTGGTTGCTGA
CTAATTGAGATGCATGCTTTGCATACTTCTGCCTGCTGGGGAGCCTGGGGACTTTCCACACCCTAACTGA
CACACATTCCACAGCTGGTTCTTTCCGCCTCAGAAGGTACCTAACCAAGTTCCTCTTTCAGAGGTTATTT
CAGGCCATGGTGCTGCGCAGATCCGCGTATGCGGTGTGAAATACCGCACAGATGCGTAAGGAGAAAATAC
CGCATCAGGAAATTGTAAGCGTTAATATTTTGTTAAAATTCGATTTTACCACATTTGTAGAGGTTTTACT
TGCTTAAAAAAACCTCCCACATCTCCCCCTGAACCTGAAACATAAAATGAATGCAATTGTTGTTGTTAAC
TTGTTTATTGCAGCTTATAATGGTTACAAATAAAGCAATAGCATCACAAATTTCACAAATAAAGCATTTT
TTTCACTGCATTCTAGTTGTGGTTTGTCCAAACTCATCAATGTATCTTATCATGTCTGCTCGAAGCGGCC
GCCCCAAGGGGTTATGCTAGTTATTGCTCAGCGGTGGCAGCAGCCAACTCAGCTTCCTTTCGGGCTTTGT
TAGCAGCCGGATCAGCTTGCATGCCTGCAGGTCGACTACACATTTGTTACTTTTACATGATCTTTATTAT
TTAAGAAAAACCTCTTTTAACCATTTATATAACAGAAAAAAAATAGGGAGGCTGGTAGATCATCACATAT
ATAGTAGCTAAAATATGAAAGGCCAGGGAATTTATTATTAATGAAGTCATAAAACAGACTTAACCAAAAG
TGTGTGCTAGGAAACAAGCAGTTTCACTTCAGAGACTTCATTGCAGGAACCCAGTTTCCTTATGTGGAAA
AAAGTGATTATAAATAACAGTTATCTGAAAGGTGGTTGAGAGGATTAAATGAGATCACCTATGCAAACAA
ATACATGTAGGTATGAAGACATCGTCTGGGGTGTGAAAGTTTAGTTCACACCAGAACCTTCCTTTAAGGC
TTAAAAACCTCAAACAGTATTTCATTCTTAATACAAGAACCAATGTTTAAAGCATAAAATCCTTAATTGG
AGTGTTCAGCCCAGTTGATTATCAAAAGCGATTTATAAAATGCTTCAATACTGATGATGTTAAAGCAACC
AAAACTTTGTGATGCTCACAGAGGTTTGGCTTCCGGGGTTATGGTCCAAAGTCATTTGCCTTCTGAGAAG
ATTGCAGAGATGTCAGATACTTAATTTCTCAAACAACTTGGCATCAGCCTTACTCGAGGCTAGCGAGCTC
GTTTAAACAACTAGAATTACACGGCGATCTTGCCGCCCTTCTTGGCCTTAATGAGAATCTCGCGGATCTT
GCGGGCGTCCAACTTGCCGGTCAGTCCTTTAGGCACCTCGTCCACGAACACAACACCACCGCGCAGCTTC
TTGGCGGTTGTAACCTGGCTGGCCACATAGTCCACGATCTCCTTCTCGGTCATGGTTTTACCGTGTTCCA
GCACGACGACTGCGGCGGGCAGCTCGCCGGCATCGTCGTCGGGCAGGCCGGCGACCCCGGCGTCGAAGAT
GTTGGGGTGTTGCAGCAGGATGCTCTCCAGTTCGGCTGGGGCTACCTGGTAGCCCTTGTATTTGATCAGG
CTCTTCAGCCGGTCCACGATGAAGAAGTGCTCGTCCTCGTCCCAGTAGGCGATGTCGCCGCTGTGCAGCC
AGCCGTCCTTGTCGATGAGAGCGTTTGTAGCCTCGGGGTTGTTAACGTAGCCGCTCATGATCATGGGGCC
ACGGACGCACAGCTCGCCGCGCTGGTTCACACCCAGTGTCTTACCGGTGTCCAAGTCCACCACCTTAGCC
TCGAAGAAGGGCACCACCTTGCCTACTGCGCCAGGCTTGTCGTCCCCTTCGGGGGTGATCAGAATGGCGC
TGGTTGTTTCTGTCAGGCCGTAGCCCTGGCGGATGCCTGGTAGGTGGAAGCGTTTGGCCACGGCCTCACC
TACCTCCTTGCTGAGCGGCGCCCCGCCGCTGGCGATCTCGTGCAAGTTGCTTAGGTCGTACTTGTCGATG
AGAGTGCTCTTAGCGAAGAAGCTAAATAGTGTGGGCACCAGCAGGGCAGATTGAATCTTATAGTCTTGCA
AGCTGCGCAAGAATAGCTCCTCCTCGAAGCGGTACATGAGCACGACCCGAAAGCCGCAGATCAAGTAGCC
CAGCGTGGTGAACATGCCGAAGCCGTGGTGAAATGGCACCACGCTGAGGATAGCGGTGTCGGGGATGATC
TGGTTGCCGAAGATGGGGTCGCGGGCATGACTGAATCGGACACAAGCGGTGCGGTGCGGTAGGGCTACGC
CCTTGGGCAATCCGGTACTGCCACTACTGTTCATGATCAGGGCGATGGTTTTGTCCCGGTCGAAGCTCTC
GGGCACGAAGTCGTACTCGTTGAAGCCGGGTGGCAAATGGGAAGTCACGAAGGTGTACATGCTTTGGAAG
CCCTGGTAGTCGGTCTTGCTATCCATGATGATGATCTTTTGTATGATCGGTAGCTTCTTTTGCACGTTGA
GGATCTTTTGCAGCCCTTTCTTGCTCACGAATACGACGGTGGGCTGGCTGATGCCCATGCTGTTCAGCAG
CTCGCGCTCGTTGTAGATGTCGTTAGCTGGGGCCACAGCCACACCGATGAACAGGGCACCCAACACGGGC
ATGAAGAACTGCAAGCTATTCTCGCTGCACACCACGATCCGATGGTTTGTATTCAGCCCATAGCGCTTCA
TAGCTTCTGCCAGCCGAACGCTCATCTCGAAGTACTCGGCGTAGGTAATGTCCACCTCGATATGTGCGTC
GGTAAAGGCGATGGTGCCGGGCACCAGGGCGTAGCGCTTCATGGCTTTGTGCAGCTGCTCGCCGGCGGTC
CCGTCTTCGAGTGGGTAGAATGGCGCTGGGCCCTTCTTAATGTTTTTGGCATCTTCCATGGTGGCTTTAC
CAACAGTACCGGATTGCCAAGCTTGGGCTGCAGGTCGAAAGGCCCGGAGATGAGGAAGAGGAGAACAGCG
CGGCAGACGTGCGCTTTTGAAGCGTGCAGAATGCCGGGCCTCCGGAGGACCTTCGGGCGCCCGCCCCGCC
CCTGAGCCCGCCCCTGAGCCCGCCCCCGGACCCACCCCTTCCCAGCCTCTGAGCCCAGAAAGCGAAGGAG
CAAAGCTGCTATTGGCCGCTGCCCCAAAGGCCTACCCGCTTCCATTGCTCAGCGGTGCTGTCCATCTGCA
CGAGACTAGTGAGACGTGCTACTTCCATTTGTCACGTCCTGCACGACGCGAGCTGCGGGGCGGGGGGGAA
CTTCCTGACTAGGGGAGGAGTAGAAGGTGGCGCGAAGGGGCCACCAAAGAACGGAGCCGGTTGGCGCCTA
CCGGTGGATGTGGAATGTGTGCGAGGCCAGAGGCCACTTGTGTAGCGCCAAGTGCCCAGCGGGGCTGCTA
AAGCGCATGCTCCAGACTGCCTTGGGAAAAGCGCCTCCCCTACCCGGTAGATCTCGATCCTCTACGCCGG
ACGCATCGTGGCCGGAGTACTGCGGTTTATCTCGATGGCTACGAGGGCAGACAGTAAGTGGATTTACCAT
AATCCCTTAATTGTACGCACCGCTAAAACGCGTTCAGCGCGATCACGGCAGCAGACAGGTAAAAATGGCA
ACAAACCACCCGAAAAACTGCCGCAATCGCGCCTGATAAATTTTAACCGTATGAATACCTATGCAACCAG
AGGGTACAGGCCACATTACCCCCACTTAATCCACTGAAGCTGCCATTTTTCATGGTTTCACCATCCCAGC
GAAGGGCCATCCAGCGTGCGTTCCTGTATTTCCGGACTATAAAAGGATCTAGGTGAAGATCCTTTTTGAT
AATCTCATGACCAAAATCCCTTAACGTGAGTTTTCGTTCCACTGAGCGTCAGACCCCGTAGAAAAGATCA
AAGGATCTTC
Features (pLannotate 1.2.2; 18 found; start..end, strand, type, name):
      1..589     +  rep_origin     ori: high-copy-number ColE1/pMB1/pBR322/pUC origin of replication
    747..1607    -  CDS            AmpR: β-lactamase; bla; confers resistance to ampicillin, carbenicillin, and related antibiotics
   1608..1712    -  promoter       AmpR promoter: bla
   1755..1847    +  CDS            tnpA (fragment): TN5P_ECOLX - Also known as tnp. Experimental evidence at protein level: Swiss-Prot protein existence level 1. Mediates transposition of transposon Tn5 by a 'cut and paste' mechanism. First, the monomeric transposase binds the 19 bp inverted DNA repeats flanking the transposon. Then, dimerization of the DNA- bound transposase creates a synaptic DNA complex. After nicking of the first DNA strand, excision of the transposon proceeds through a series of intermediates. The transposase then mediates the insertion of the transposon at a new site by strand transfer. The activity of the wild- type tran
   1868..1916    -  polyA_signal   poly(A) signal: synthetic polyadenylation signal
   1980..2772    -  CDS            NeoR/KanR (fragment): aminoglycoside phosphotransferase from Tn5; aph(3')-II (or nptII); confers resistance to neomycin, kanamycin, and G418 (Geneticin®)
   2823..3755    -  CDS            hRluc: Renilla luciferase human codon-optimized
   3806..4163    -  promoter       SV40 promoter: SV40 enhancer and early promoter
   4228..4279    +  misc_feature   bom (fragment): basis of mobility region from pBR322
   4280..4312    -  rep_origin     M13 ori (fragment): M13 bacteriophage origin of replication; arrow indicates direction of (+) strand synthesis
   4317..4385    +  CDS            large T antigen (fragment): large T antigen from SV40 (simian virus 40)
   4408..4529    +  polyA_signal   SV40 poly(A) signal: SV40 polyadenylation signal
   4551..4570    -  terminator     T7 terminator (fragment): transcription terminator for bacteriophage T7 RNA polymerase
   4578..4627    -  CDS            SET1 (fragment): solubility-enhancement tag derived from T7 phage gene 10B
   4634..4657    -  misc_feature   MCS (fragment): pUC18/19 multiple cloning site
   5337..6989    -  CDS            luciferase: firefly luciferase synthetic luc2 version of the luciferase gene
   7036..7535    -  promoter       PGK promoter: mouse phosphoglycerate kinase 1 promoter
   7592..7875    -  misc_feature   cer region: ColE1-derived recombination site that helps to maintain plasmids as monomers
