[The description below was written by a language model from this plasmid's Addgene catalogue record and pLannotate feature annotations shown in this document.]
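Description:
OCLN-P2 is a mammalian expression reporter plasmid built on the pmirGLO Dual-Luciferase miRNA Target Expression Vector and used to test how a 3' untranslated region of human occludin (OCLN) influences gene expression. It replicates in E. coli from a high-copy ColE1/pUC-type origin and is selected with ampicillin through the β-lactamase gene. A ColE1 cer region is also annotated, which helps keep the plasmid monomeric.

The primary reporter is the synthetic firefly luciferase gene luc2, driven by the PGK promoter (annotated as mouse phosphoglycerate kinase 1). An unannotated stretch of roughly 680 nt lies between the end of luc2 and the remnant of the multiple cloning site. This is the position where pmirGLO accepts 3' UTR inserts, so it presumably holds the Gibson-cloned OCLN sequence, although the feature table does not label it. A second cassette uses the SV40 enhancer/early promoter to express human codon-optimised Renilla luciferase followed by a neomycin phosphotransferase coding sequence and a synthetic poly(A) signal. This provides an internal normalisation control and, in principle, G418 selection in mammalian cells. An SV40 poly(A) signal is also annotated. Several short hits (tnpA, large T antigen, SET1, M13 ori, bom and T7 terminator fragments) are most likely incidental matches to backbone sequence.

Because the UTR is fused downstream of luc2, changes in the firefly-to-Renilla signal ratio report post-transcriptional effects of that UTR, such as altered mRNA stability or translation. The associated work concerns alternative polyadenylation in human urothelial differentiation. The record is inconsistent on one point: the plasmid is named OCLN-P2, while the insert and purpose fields refer to the OCLN-P1 3' UTR, so it is unclear which polyadenylation isoform is present.
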