Addgene plasmid #237849: OCLN-P2
Purpose: Study the role and mechanism of the OCLN-P1 3' UTR in regulation gene function.
Depositing lab: Angela Ting. Depositing organization: University of Texas MD Anderson Cancer Center. Publication: Differentiation in the human urothelia is defined by distinct alternative polyadenylation. Le NB, Sona S, Santo B, Zhang Y, Ou R, Schweickart RA, Kochat V, Padron WI, Rai K, Lee SH, Yi JM, Wessely O, Lee BH, Ting AH. Cell Rep. 2026 Jan 13;45(1):116839. doi: 10.1016/j.celrep.2025.116839. PubMed 41533515.
Backbone
  Vector backbone: pmirGLO Dual-Luciferase miRNA Target Expression Vector
  Vector type: Mammalian Expression
Growth in bacteria
  Bacterial resistance: Ampicillin, 100 μg/mL
  Growth temperature: 37°C
  Growth strain: DH5alpha
  Copy number: High Copy
Gene/Insert
  Gene/Insert name: OCLN-P1 3'UTR
  Species: H. sapiens (human)
  Entrez Gene: OCLN (a.k.a. BLCPMG, PPP1R115, PTORCH1)
  Cloning method: Gibson Cloning
Terms and licenses: Academic/Nonprofit Terms; Industry Terms: Not Available to Industry
How to cite: OCLN-P2 was a gift from Angela Ting (Addgene plasmid # 237849 ; http://n2t.net/addgene:237849 ; RRID:Addgene_237849)
